>Addgene plasmid #139792 | pET19b_4CL:P5SHb + STS:P6SHb | addgene full sequence | sequence record 298691 | Addgene NGS Result
TTCCCGGATATAGTTCCTCCTTTCAGCAAAAAACCCCTCAAGACCCGTTTAGAGGCCCCAAGGGGTTATG
CTAGTTATTGCTCAGCGGTGGCAGCAGCCAACTCAGCTTCCTTTCGGGCTTTGTTAGCAGCCGGATCCTT
AACGTTTCAAATACTCAATCTTGCGCTCTAATTCGCGGTTTTCCTCCTCCAAACGCTCGATTTCGCGCTT
TAACTCCTCATTCTTGTCCTCTGGGGAGCCGCTGCCATTGGTAACCATCGGAATGCTATGCAGAACAACG
GTTTCAATGGTCAGACCCGGACCAAAACCAAACAGAACACCCCAATCCAGACCTTCACCGGTGGTTGCAC
GTTCACCTTTCAGGCTTTTTTTGCGCATTTCATCCAGAATAAACAGAACACATGCGCTGCTCATATTACC
ATATTCGCTCAGAACATGACGGGTTGCTTCCAGTTTCTTTTTGTCCAGGTTCAGTTTTGCTTCAACTGCA
TCCAGAATTGCCGGACCACCCGGATGTGCAATCCAAAACAGGCTATTCCAATCGCTAATACCCAGCGGAT
CAAATGCCTGGGTCAGACATTTTTCAACATTTTCGCTAATCAGGGTCGGAACATTCGGCCACAGATGAAA
GGTCAGACCAACTTCACGCAGATTACCTGCAATTGCACCGGCACTATTCGGAATAAAGGTCTGTGCTGCG
CTAACCAGCTGAAACAGCGGACGTTCAATGCTAATATCCGGATCGCTACCAACAATAACTGCTGCGCTAC
CATCACCAAACAGTGCCTGACCAACCAGGCTATCCAGTGCATCTTCGCTCGGACCACGAAAGGTAACAAC
GGTAATTTCGCTACAAACAACCAGAACACGTGCACCGGCATTATTTTCTGCCAGATCTTTTGCGGTACGC
AGAACGGTGCCACCGGCATAACAACCCTGATGATACAGCATAACACGACGAACGCTCGGTTCCAGACCCA
GCAGATTTGCCAGTTTATAATCTGCACCAGGCATTTCAACACCACTGGTGGTACAAAAAACCAGATGGGT
AATTTTGCTTTTCGGCTGACCCCATTCTTTCAGGGCTTTCAGTGCTGCTTCTTTACCCAGTTTCGGAACT
TCTGCGGTGATAATTTCTTGACGAATATTCAGGCTCGGTGCCATATATGCACCAATATTCGGATGTTCTT
CCAGCATTTCTTCGGTCAGGTGGATATAGCGTTTTTTGATCATGCTTTTATCGCAGATGCGGTTAAATTT
CTTTTTCAGTGCGGTCATGTGTTCGCTTTTGGTCACTTTAAAGTAATAATCGGCATAATCGCTCTGATAA
ACACAATGATCCGGTGTTGCGGTGCCAATTGCCAGAATGGTTGCCGGACCTTTTGCACGCTGTGCATTAC
GAAATTCTTCAACGCTTGCCATATGCTTGTCGTCGTCGTCGATATGGCCGCTGCTGTGATGATGATGATG
ATGATGATGATGATGGCCCATGGTATATCTCCTTCTTAAAGTTAAACAAAATTATTTCTAGAGGGGAATT
GTTATCCGCTCACAATTCCCCTATAGTGAGTCGTATTAAAGCTTTAATGCGGTAGTTTATCACAGTTAAA
TTGCTAACGCAGTCAGGCACCGTGTATGAAATCTAACAATGCGCTCATCGTCATCCTCGGCACCGTCACC
CTGGATGCTGTAGGCATAGGCTTGGTTATGCCGGTACTGCCGGGCCTCTTGCGGGATATCCGGATATAGT
TCCTCCTTTCAGCAAAAAACCCCTCAAGACCCGTTTAGAGGCCCCAAGGGGTTATGCTAGTTATTGCTCA
GCGGTGGCAGCAGCCAACTCAGCTTCCTTTCGGGCTTTGTTAGCAGCCGGATCCTTATTCTTCCAGATAT
TTAATCTCACGTTTCAATTCTTCATTTTTTTCTTTTAACTCGCGGATTTTCTCTTCTAACTCACGATTTT
CGTCTTCAGGACTGCCGCTGCCACCCAGACCATTTGCCAGTTTTGCACGCAGATCTTTACGCAGAATTTT
ACCGCTCGGTGCTTTCGGAATGCTCTCGGTAAAAAACACTTTGTTGATGCGTTTGTAGAACACCACCTGT
TTGCTAACAAACTGTTTAACATCATCTTCGCTCAGTTCGCTATCTTTGCTTTTCACAACAAATGCAACCG
GAACTTCGCCTGCTGCTTCTTCTTTCATTGCAACAACTGCAACATCGGTAATATCCGGATGACCAATCAG
CAGTGCTTCCAGTTCTGCCGGTGCAACCTGAAAACCTTTGTATTTGATCAGCTCTTTCAGACGATCCACA
ATAAACAGTTCGTCATCATCATCAATCAGACCAATATCACCTGTATGCAGCCAACCATCTTTATCAATGG
TTTCTGCGGTTGCTGCCGGATTATTCAGATAGCCTTTCATAATCTGGTGACCACGAATACAAATTTCACC
AGGCTGATTACGGCTCAGGCTATCACCGGTATCCGGATCAACAATTTTCATTTCTGCATTACGAACAACG
GTGCCACATGCACCACTTTTAACCGGAAACGGTTCTTTTGCAAAACCCAGGCTCATTGCCAGAACCGGAC
CTGCTTCGGTCATACCATAACCCTGACCCAGTTTTGCATTCGGAAATTTGGCATTAACTGCATCTTCCAG
TTCTTTACCCAGCGGAGCTGCACCGCTTTTAACAACACGAATGCTGCTCAGATCATATTTTTCGGTTTCG
CTGCTTTTTGCAATTGCCAGAACAATAGGCGGAACCATCGGTGCAACGGTAACTTTACAACGCTGGATCA
GTTCCAGCAGCAGATTAATTTCAAATTTCGGCATAATCAGAATTGCTGCACCAACACGCAGACCACACAG
CATAATGCTATTCAGTGCATAAATATGAAACATCGGCAGCACACACAGAATAACATCGTCGCTATGAAAA
TACAGATTCGGATTTTCACCATCAACCTGCTGTGCAACGCTGGTAACCAGACCTTTATGGGTCAGCATAA
CACCTTTCGGCAGACCGGTGGTGCCGCTGCTATACGGCAGTGCAACAACATCATCCGGACTAATTTCAAC
GCTATCAATAACTTCGCTTGCTTCGGTGGTGCTCTGGGTCAGTTCGGTAAAACGCAGACAACCTTCCGGA
ATCGGAACGCTTTCATTATCATCGATGCAAACAATCACAACACCATCATCATTTTGCAGCGGTTTGATTT
TGTCCACGTAACGTGCTTCGGTAATAATCAGTTTGGTGTTGCTTGCTTTTGCCTGTTTTGCAATTTCTGC
CGGTGTAAAAAACGGATTTGCTGCGGTTGCGGTTGCACCACGAAAGCTGGCTGCCAGAAAGCTCAGAACA
AATTCCGGACAATTCGGCAGCAGCAGCATAACAACGTCATTCTGATTCACACCCAGTTTATGAAAATTGG
CTGCAATCTGACGGCTGATCACATGAACATCACTATAGGTATAAACATGACCGGTCGGACCATTAATCAG
ACACGGTTTGGTGGCAAACTCGCTAATGTTCTGAAAGATATAATCGTGCAGGCTCAGATGATTCGGAATA
TAGATATCCGGCAGTTTGCTACGAAAAATCACGTCGCTGTTGTTATTGTTGCTCTGTTTTTCCATAACCT
GGCTAACTGCCTGTTCTTGCGGTGCCATATGCTTGTCGTCGTCGTCGATATGGCCGCTGCTGTGATGATG
ATGATGATGATGATGATGATGGCCCATGGTATATCTCCTTCTTAAAGTTAAACAAAATTATTTCTAGAGG
GGAATTGTTATCCGCTCACAATTCCCCTATAGTGAGTCGTATTAATTTCGCGGGATCGAGATCTCGATCC
TCTACGCCGGACGCATCGTGGCCGGCATCACCGGCGCCACAGGTGCGGTTGCTGGCGCCTATATCGCCGA
CATCACCGATGGGGAAGATCGGGCTCGCCACTTCGGGCTCATGAGCGCTTGTTTCGGCGTGGGTATGGTG
GCAGGCCCCGTGGCCGGGGGACTGTTGGGCGCCATCTCCTTGCATGCACCATTCCTTGCGGCGGCGGTGC
TCAACGGCCTCAACCTACTACTGGGCTGCTTCCTAATGCAGGAGTCGCATAAGGGAGAGCGTCGAGATCC
CGGACACCATCGAATGGCGCAAAACCTTTCGCGGTATGGCATGATAGCGCCCGGAAGAGAGTCAATTCAG
GGTGGTGAATGTGAAACCAGTAACGTTATACGATGTCGCAGAGTATGCCGGTGTCTCTTATCAGACCGTT
TCCCGCGTGGTGAACCAGGCCAGCCACGTTTCTGCGAAAACGCGGGAAAAAGTGGAAGCGGCGATGGCGG
AGCTGAATTACATTCCCAACCGCGTGGCACAACAACTGGCGGGCAAACAGTCGTTGCTGATTGGCGTTGC
CACCTCCAGTCTGGCCCTGCACGCGCCGTCGCAAATTGTCGCGGCGATTAAATCTCGCGCCGATCAACTG
GGTGCCAGCGTGGTGGTGTCGATGGTAGAACGAAGCGGCGTCGAAGCCTGTAAAGCGGCGGTGCACAATC
TTCTCGCGCAACGCGTCAGTGGGCTGATCATTAACTATCCGCTGGATGACCAGGATGCCATTGCTGTGGA
AGCTGCCTGCACTAATGTTCCGGCGTTATTTCTTGATGTCTCTGACCAGACACCCATCAACAGTATTATT
TTCTCCCATGAAGACGGTACGCGACTGGGCGTGGAGCATCTGGTCGCATTGGGTCACCAGCAAATCGCGC
TGTTAGCGGGCCCATTAAGTTCTGTCTCGGCGCGTCTGCGTCTGGCTGGCTGGCATAAATATCTCACTCG
CAATCAAATTCAGCCGATAGCGGAACGGGAAGGCGACTGGAGTGCCATGTCCGGTTTTCAACAAACCATG
CAAATGCTGAATGAGGGCATCGTTCCCACTGCGATGCTGGTTGCCAACGATCAGATGGCGCTGGGCGCAA
TGCGCGCCATTACCGAGTCCGGGCTGCGCGTTGGTGCGGATATCTCGGTAGTGGGATACGACGATACCGA
AGACAGCTCATGTTATATCCCGCCGTTAACCACCATCAAACAGGATTTTCGCCTGCTGGGGCAAACCAGC
GTGGACCGCTTGCTGCAACTCTCTCAGGGCCAGGCGGTGAAGGGCAATCAGCTGTTGCCCGTCTCACTGG
TGAAAAGAAAAACCACCCTGGCGCCCAATACGCAAACCGCCTCTCCCCGCGCGTTGGCCGATTCATTAAT
GCAGCTGGCACGACAGGTTTCCCGACTGGAAAGCGGGCAGTGAGCGCAACGCAATTAATGTAAGTTAGCT
CACTCATTAGGCACCGGGATCTCGACCGATGCCCTTGAGAGCCTTCAACCCAGTCAGCTCCTTCCGGTGG
GCGCGGGGCATGACTATCGTCGCCGCACTTATGACTGTCTTCTTTATCATGCAACTCGTAGGACAGGTGC
CGGCAGCGCTCTGGGTCATTTTCGGCGAGGACCGCTTTCGCTGGAGCGCGACGATGATCGGCCTGTCGCT
TGCGGTATTCGGAATCTTGCACGCCCTCGCTCAAGCCTTCGTCACTGGTCCCGCCACCAAACGTTTCGGC
GAGAAGCAGGCCATTATCGCCGGCATGGCGGCCGACGCGCTGGGCTACGTCTTGCTGGCGTTCGCGACGC
GAGGCTGGATGGCCTTCCCCATTATGATTCTTCTCGCTTCCGGCGGCATCGGGATGCCCGCGTTGCAGGC
CATGCTGTCCAGGCAGGTAGATGACGACCATCAGGGACAGCTTCAAGGATCGCTCGCGGCTCTTACCAGC
CTAACTTCGATCATTGGACCGCTGATCGTCACGGCGATTTATGCCGCCTCGGCGAGCACATGGAACGGGT
TGGCATGGATTGTAGGCGCCGCCCTATACCTTGTCTGCCTCCCCGCGTTGCGTCGCGGTGCATGGAGCCG
GGCCACCTCGACCTGAATGGAAGCCGGCGGCACCTCGCTAACGGATTCACCACTCCAAGAATTGGAGCCA
ATCAATTCTTGCGGAGAACTGTGAATGCGCAAACCAACCCTTGGCAGAACATATCCATCGCGTCCGCCAT
CTCCAGCAGCCGCACGCGGCGCATCTCGGGCAGCGTTGGGTCCTGGCCACGGGTGCGCATGATCGTGCTC
CTGTCGTTGAGGACCCGGCTAGGCTGGCGGGGTTGCCTTACTGGTTAGCAGAATGAATCACCGATACGCG
AGCGAACGTGAAGCGACTGCTGCTGCAAAACGTCTGCGACCTGAGCAACAACATGAATGGTCTTCGGTTT
CCGTGTTTCGTAAAGTCTGGAAACGCGGAAGTCAGCGCCCTGCACCATTATGTTCCGGATCTGCATCGCA
GGATGCTGCTGGCTACCCTGTGGAACACCTACATCTGTATTAACGAAGCGCTGGCATTGACCCTGAGTGA
TTTTTCTCTGGTCCCGCCGCATCCATACCGCCAGTTGTTTACCCTCACAACGTTCCAGTAACCGGGCATG
TTCATCATCAGTAACCCGTATCGTGAGCATCCTCTCTCGTTTCATCGGTATCATTACCCCCATGAACAGA
AATCCCCCTTACACGGAGGCATCAGTGACCAAACAGGAAAAAACCGCCCTTAACATGGCCCGCTTTATCA
GAAGCCAGACATTAACGCTTCTGGAGAAACTCAACGAGCTGGACGCGGATGAACAGGCAGACATCTGTGA
ATCGCTTCACGACCACGCTGATGAGCTTTACCGCAGCTGCCTCGCGCGTTTCGGTGATGACGGTGAAAAC
CTCTGACACATGCAGCTCCCGGAGACGGTCACAGCTTGTCTGTAAGCGGATGCCGGGAGCAGACAAGCCC
GTCAGGGCGCGTCAGCGGGTGTTGGCGGGTGTCGGGGCGCAGCCATGACCCAGTCACGTAGCGATAGCGG
AGTGTATACTGGCTTAACTATGCGGCATCAGAGCAGATTGTACTGAGAGTGCACCATTGCGGTGTGAAAT
ACCGCACAGATGCGTAAGGAGAAAATACCGCATCAGGCGCTCTTCCGCTTCCTCGCTCACTGACTCGCTG
CGCTCGGTCGTTCGGCTGCGGCGAGCGGTATCAGCTCACTCAAAGGCGGTAATACGGTTATCCACAGAAT
CAGGGGATAACGCAGGAAAGAACATGTGAGCAAAAGGCCAGCAAAAGGCCAGGAACCGTAAAAAGGCCGC
GTTGCTGGCGTTTTTCCATAGGCTCCGCCCCCCTGACGAGCATCACAAAAATCGACGCTCAAGTCAGAGG
TGGCGAAACCCGACAGGACTATAAAGATACCAGGCGTTTCCCCCTGGAAGCTCCCTCGTGCGCTCTCCTG
TTCCGACCCTGCCGCTTACCGGATACCTGTCCGCCTTTCTCCCTTCGGGAAGCGTGGCGCTTTCTCATAG
CTCACGCTGTAGGTATCTCAGTTCGGTGTAGGTCGTTCGCTCCAAGCTGGGCTGTGTGCACGAACCCCCC
GTTCAGCCCGACCGCTGCGCCTTATCCGGTAACTATCGTCTTGAGTCCAACCCGGTAAGACACGACTTAT
CGCCACTGGCAGCAGCCACTGGTAACAGGATTAGCAGAGCGAGGTATGTAGGCGGTGCTACAGAGTTCTT
GAAGTGGTGGCCTAACTACGGCTACACTAGAAGGACAGTATTTGGTATCTGCGCTCTGCTGAAGCCAGTT
ACCTTCGGAAAAAGAGTTGGTAGCTCTTGATCCGGCAAACAAACCACCGCTGGTAGCGGTGGTTTTTTTG
TTTGCAAGCAGCAGATTACGCGCAGAAAAAAAGGATCTCAAGAAGATCCTTTGATCTTTTCTACGGGGTC
TGACGCTCAGTGGAACGAAAACTCACGTTAAGGGATTTTGGTCATGAGATTATCAAAAAGGATCTTCACC
TAGATCCTTTTAAATTAAAAATGAAGTTTTAAATCAATCTAAAGTATATATGAGTAAACTTGGTCTGACA
GTTACCAATGCTTAATCAGTGAGGCACCTATCTCAGCGATCTGTCTATTTCGTTCATCCATAGTTGCCTG
ACTCCCCGTCGTGTAGATAACTACGATACGGGAGGGCTTACCATCTGGCCCCAGTGCTGCAATGATACCG
CGAGACCCACGCTCACCGGCTCCAGATTTATCAGCAATAAACCAGCCAGCCGGAAGGGCCGAGCGCAGAA
GTGGTCCTGCAACTTTATCCGCCTCCATCCAGTCTATTAATTGTTGCCGGGAAGCTAGAGTAAGTAGTTC
GCCAGTTAATAGTTTGCGCAACGTTGTTGCCATTGCTGCAGGCATCGTGGTGTCACGCTCGTCGTTTGGT
ATGGCTTCATTCAGCTCCGGTTCCCAACGATCAAGGCGAGTTACATGATCCCCCATGTTGTGCAAAAAAG
CGGTTAGCTCCTTCGGTCCTCCGATCGTTGTCAGAAGTAAGTTGGCCGCAGTGTTATCACTCATGGTTAT
GGCAGCACTGCATAATTCTCTTACTGTCATGCCATCCGTAAGATGCTTTTCTGTGACTGGTGAGTACTCA
ACCAAGTCATTCTGAGAATAGTGTATGCGGCGACCGAGTTGCTCTTGCCCGGCGTCAACACGGGATAATA
CCGCGCCACATAGCAGAACTTTAAAAGTGCTCATCATTGGAAAACGTTCTTCGGGGCGAAAACTCTCAAG
GATCTTACCGCTGTTGAGATCCAGTTCGATGTAACCCACTCGTGCACCCAACTGATCTTCAGCATCTTTT
ACTTTCACCAGCGTTTCTGGGTGAGCAAAAACAGGAAGGCAAAATGCCGCAAAAAAGGGAATAAGGGCGA
CACGGAAATGTTGAATACTCATACTCTTCCTTTTTCAATATTATTGAAGCATTTATCAGGGTTATTGTCT
CATGAGCGGATACATATTTGAATGTATTTAGAAAAATAAACAAATAGGGGTTCCGCGCACATTTCCCCGA
AAAGTGCCACCTGACGTCTAAGAAACCATTATTATCATGACATTAACCTATAAAAATAGGCGTATCACGA
GGCCCTTTCGTCTTCAAGAA
Features (pLannotate 1.2.2; 26 found; start..end, strand, type, name):
     27..74      -  terminator     T7 terminator: transcription terminator for bacteriophage T7 RNA polymerase
     82..131     -  CDS            SET1 (fragment): solubility-enhancement tag derived from T7 phage gene 10B
    247..1422    -  CDS            VINST1: THS1_VITVI - Also known as STS2, VST1. Experimental evidence at protein level: Swiss-Prot protein existence level 1. Mediates resistance to pathogens which are sensitive to stilbenes such as Botrytis cinerea, Eutypa lata and Plasmopora viticola by enhancing the production of phytoalexins. Confers resistance to Phytophthora palmivora when expressed in papaya. From Vitis vinifera (Grape).
   1468..1485    -  CDS            capTEV™ (fragment): composite tag for in vivo biotinylation, TEV protease cleavage, and 6xHis tagging
   1498..1520    -  RBS            RBS: efficient ribosome binding site from bacteriophage T7 gene 10 (Olins and Rangwala, 1989)
   1535..1559    -  protein_bind   lac operator: The lac repressor binds to the lac operator to inhibit transcription in E. coli. This inhibition can be relieved by adding lactose or isopropyl-β-D-thiogalactopyranoside (IPTG). lac repressor encoded by lacI
   1560..1578    -  promoter       T7 promoter: promoter for bacteriophage T7 RNA polymerase
   1636..1740    +  CDS            TcR (fragment): tetracycline efflux protein; tet; confers resistance to tetracycline
   1763..1810    -  terminator     T7 terminator: transcription terminator for bacteriophage T7 RNA polymerase
   1818..1867    -  CDS            SET1 (fragment): solubility-enhancement tag derived from T7 phage gene 10B
   1986..3668    -  CDS            4CL1: 4CL1_ARATH - Experimental evidence at protein level: Swiss-Prot protein existence level 1. Produces CoA thioesters of a variety of hydroxy- and methoxy- substituted cinnamic acids, which are used to synthesize several phenylpropanoid-derived compounds, including anthocyanins, flavonoids, isoflavonoids, coumarins, lignin, suberin and wall-bound phenolics. From Arabidopsis thaliana (Mouse-ear cress).
   3714..3731    -  CDS            capTEV™ (fragment): composite tag for in vivo biotinylation, TEV protease cleavage, and 6xHis tagging
   3744..3766    -  RBS            RBS: efficient ribosome binding site from bacteriophage T7 gene 10 (Olins and Rangwala, 1989)
   3781..3805    -  protein_bind   lac operator: The lac repressor binds to the lac operator to inhibit transcription in E. coli. This inhibition can be relieved by adding lactose or isopropyl-β-D-thiogalactopyranoside (IPTG). lac repressor encoded by lacI
   3806..3824    -  promoter       T7 promoter: promoter for bacteriophage T7 RNA polymerase
   3846..4125    +  CDS            TcR (fragment): tetracycline efflux protein; tet; confers resistance to tetracycline
   4133..4210    +  promoter       lacI promoter: lacI
   4211..5293    +  CDS            lacI: lac repressor; lacI; The lac repressor binds to the lac operator to inhibit transcription in E. coli. This inhibition can be relieved by adding lactose or isopropyl-β-D-thiogalactopyranoside (IPTG).
   5306..5327    +  protein_bind   CAP binding site: CAP binding activates transcription in the presence of cAMP. E. coli catabolite activator protein
   5342..5966    +  CDS            TcR (fragment): tetracycline efflux protein; tet; confers resistance to tetracycline
   6208..6588    -  CDS            YPB1_ECOLX: Protein predicted: Swiss-Prot protein existence level 4. From Escherichia coli.
   6605..6796    +  CDS            rop: Rop protein, which maintains plasmids at low copy number; rop
   6898..7037    +  misc_feature   bom: basis of mobility region from pBR322
   7223..7811    -  rep_origin     ori: high-copy-number ColE1/pMB1/pBR322/pUC origin of replication
   7982..8842    -  CDS            AmpR: β-lactamase; bla; confers resistance to ampicillin, carbenicillin, and related antibiotics
   8843..8947    -  promoter       AmpR promoter: bla
