[The description below was written by a language model from this plasmid's Addgene catalogue record and pLannotate feature annotations shown in this document.]
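Description:
pET19b_4CL:P5SHb + STS:P6SHb is a bacterial expression plasmid built on the pET19b backbone (about 9 kb in the sequenced record) that co-expresses two plant enzymes of the resveratrol pathway in E. coli, each fused to a coiled-coil (CC) peptide. It replicates from a ColE1/pMB1-type origin accompanied by the rop gene and the pBR322 bom region, and is selected with ampicillin through the β-lactamase gene under its own promoter. Several short tetracycline-resistance fragments in the annotation are non-functional remnants of the pBR322-derived backbone.

The payload consists of two separate, similarly organised expression cassettes in the same orientation. Each has a T7 promoter followed by a lac operator, the strong T7 gene 10 ribosome binding site, a short N-terminal segment annotated as a fragment of a His-tag-containing composite tag, the enzyme coding sequence, and its own T7 terminator. One cassette encodes Arabidopsis thaliana 4-coumarate:CoA ligase (4CL1), which forms CoA thioesters of hydroxycinnamic acids; the other encodes Vitis vinifera stilbene synthase (STS, VINST1). The P5SHb and P6SHb coiled-coil segments named in the record are not annotated as such. They presumably lie in the unannotated stretch downstream of each enzyme, where the annotation tool also reports a short, probably spurious, solubility-tag match. A plasmid-borne lacI gene supplies repressor, so expression requires a host providing T7 RNA polymerase and is inducible with IPTG.

According to the record and the associated publication title, the construct is used to bring the two enzymes together through coiled-coil pairing, testing whether such clustering improves resveratrol biosynthesis.
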