Addgene plasmid #139792: pET19b_4CL:P5SHb + STS:P6SHb
Purpose: expression of biosynthetic enzymes 4CL and STS in fusion with CC
Depositing lab: Roman Jerala. Depositing organization: National Institute of Chemistry. Publication: Metabolic enzyme clustering by coiled coils improves the biosynthesis of resveratrol and mevalonate. Fink T, Stevovic B, Verwaal R, Roubos JA, Gaber R, Bencina M, Jerala R, Gradisar H. AMB Express. 2020 May 24;10(1):97. doi: 10.1186/s13568-020-01031-5. PubMed 32448937.
Backbone
  Vector backbone: pET19b
  Backbone size w/o insert (bp): 5700
  Vector type: Bacterial Expression
Growth in bacteria
  Bacterial resistance: Ampicillin, 100 μg/mL
  Growth temperature: 37°C
  Growth strain: DH5alpha
  Copy number: Unknown
Gene/Insert 1
  Gene/Insert name: 4CL:P5SHb
  Species: A. thaliana (mustard weed)
  Insert size (bp): 1800
Gene/Insert 2
  Gene/Insert name: STS:P6SHb
  Species: vitis vinifera
  Insert size (bp): 1400
Terms and licenses: Academic/Nonprofit Terms; Industry Terms: Not Available to Industry
How to cite: pET19b_4CL:P5SHb + STS:P6SHb was a gift from Roman Jerala (Addgene plasmid # 139792 ; http://n2t.net/addgene:139792 ; RRID:Addgene_139792)
