>Addgene plasmid #139792 | pET19b_4CL:P5SHb + STS:P6SHb | depositor partial sequence | sequence record 298534 | pET19b_4CL:P5SHb + STS:P6SHb sequence 1863 bps
TTATTCTTCCAGATATTTAATCTCACGTTTCAATTCTTCATTTTTTTCTTTTAACTCGCGGATTTTCTCT
TCTAACTCACGATTTTCGTCTTCAGGACTGCCGCTGCCACCCAGACCATTTGCCAGTTTTGCACGCAGAT
CTTTACGCAGAATTTTACCGCTCGGTGCTTTCGGAATGCTCTCGGTAAAAAACACTTTGTTGATGCGTTT
GTAGAACACCACCTGTTTGCTAACAAACTGTTTAACATCATCTTCGCTCAGTTCGCTATCTTTGCTTTTC
ACAACAAATGCAACCGGAACTTCGCCTGCTGCTTCTTCTTTCATTGCAACAACTGCAACATCGGTAATAT
CCGGATGACCAATCAGCAGTGCTTCCAGTTCTGCCGGTGCAACCTGAAAACCTTTGTATTTGATCAGCTC
TTTCAGACGATCCACAATAAACAGTTCGTCATCATCATCAATCAGACCAATATCACCTGTATGCAGCCAA
CCATCTTTATCAATGGTTTCTGCGGTTGCTGCCGGATTATTCAGATAGCCTTTCATAATCTGGTGACCAC
GAATACAAATTTCACCAGGCTGATTACGGCTCAGGCTATCACCGGTATCCGGATCAACAATTTTCATTTC
TGCATTACGAACAACGGTGCCACATGCACCACTTTTAACCGGAAACGGTTCTTTTGCAAAACCCAGGCTC
ATTGCCAGAACCGGACCTGCTTCGGTCATACCATAACCCTGACCCAGTTTTGCATTCGGAAATTTGGCAT
TAACTGCATCTTCCAGTTCTTTACCCAGCGGAGCTGCACCGCTTTTAACAACACGAATGCTGCTCAGATC
ATATTTTTCGGTTTCGCTGCTTTTTGCAATTGCCAGAACAATAGGCGGAACCATCGGTGCAACGGTAACT
TTACAACGCTGGATCAGTTCCAGCAGCAGATTAATTTCAAATTTCGGCATAATCAGAATTGCTGCACCAA
CACGCAGACCACACAGCATAATGCTATTCAGTGCATAAATATGAAACATCGGCAGCACACACAGAATAAC
ATCGTCGCTATGAAAATACAGATTCGGATTTTCACCATCAACCTGCTGTGCAACGCTGGTAACCAGACCT
TTATGGGTCAGCATAACACCTTTCGGCAGACCGGTGGTGCCGCTGCTATACGGCAGTGCAACAACATCAT
CCGGACTAATTTCAACGCTATCAATAACTTCGCTTGCTTCGGTGGTGCTCTGGGTCAGTTCGGTAAAACG
CAGACAACCTTCCGGAATCGGAACGCTTTCATTATCATCGATGCAAACAATCACAACACCATCATCATTT
TGCAGCGGTTTGATTTTGTCCACGTAACGTGCTTCGGTAATAATCAGTTTGGTGTTGCTTGCTTTTGCCT
GTTTTGCAATTTCTGCCGGTGTAAAAAACGGATTTGCTGCGGTTGCGGTTGCACCACGAAAGCTGGCTGC
CAGAAAGCTCAGAACAAATTCCGGACAATTCGGCAGCAGCAGCATAACAACGTCATTCTGATTCACACCC
AGTTTATGAAAATTGGCTGCAATCTGACGGCTGATCACATGAACATCACTATAGGTATAAACATGACCGG
TCGGACCATTAATCAGACACGGTTTGGTGGCAAACTCGCTAATGTTCTGAAAGATATAATCGTGCAGGCT
CAGATGATTCGGAATATAGATATCCGGCAGTTTGCTACGAAAAATCACGTCGCTGTTGTTATTGTTGCTC
TGTTTTTCCATAACCTGGCTAACTGCCTGTTCTTGCGGTGCCATATGCTTGTCGTCGTCGTCGATATGGC
CGCTGCTGTGATGATGATGATGATGATGATGATGATGGCCCAT
