>Addgene plasmid #139792 | pET19b_4CL:P5SHb + STS:P6SHb | depositor partial sequence | sequence record 298536 | pET19b_4CL:P5SHb + STS:P6SHb sequence 1353 bps
TTAACGTTTCAAATACTCAATCTTGCGCTCTAATTCGCGGTTTTCCTCCTCCAAACGCTCGATTTCGCGC
TTTAACTCCTCATTCTTGTCCTCTGGGGAGCCGCTGCCATTGGTAACCATCGGAATGCTATGCAGAACAA
CGGTTTCAATGGTCAGACCCGGACCAAAACCAAACAGAACACCCCAATCCAGACCTTCACCGGTGGTTGC
ACGTTCACCTTTCAGGCTTTTTTTGCGCATTTCATCCAGAATAAACAGAACACATGCGCTGCTCATATTA
CCATATTCGCTCAGAACATGACGGGTTGCTTCCAGTTTCTTTTTGTCCAGGTTCAGTTTTGCTTCAACTG
CATCCAGAATTGCCGGACCACCCGGATGTGCAATCCAAAACAGGCTATTCCAATCGCTAATACCCAGCGG
ATCAAATGCCTGGGTCAGACATTTTTCAACATTTTCGCTAATCAGGGTCGGAACATTCGGCCACAGATGA
AAGGTCAGACCAACTTCACGCAGATTACCTGCAATTGCACCGGCACTATTCGGAATAAAGGTCTGTGCTG
CGCTAACCAGCTGAAACAGCGGACGTTCAATGCTAATATCCGGATCGCTACCAACAATAACTGCTGCGCT
ACCATCACCAAACAGTGCCTGACCAACCAGGCTATCCAGTGCATCTTCGCTCGGACCACGAAAGGTAACA
ACGGTAATTTCGCTACAAACAACCAGAACACGTGCACCGGCATTATTTTCTGCCAGATCTTTTGCGGTAC
GCAGAACGGTGCCACCGGCATAACAACCCTGATGATACAGCATAACACGACGAACGCTCGGTTCCAGACC
CAGCAGATTTGCCAGTTTATAATCTGCACCAGGCATTTCAACACCACTGGTGGTACAAAAAACCAGATGG
GTAATTTTGCTTTTCGGCTGACCCCATTCTTTCAGGGCTTTCAGTGCTGCTTCTTTACCCAGTTTCGGAA
CTTCTGCGGTGATAATTTCTTGACGAATATTCAGGCTCGGTGCCATATATGCACCAATATTCGGATGTTC
TTCCAGCATTTCTTCGGTCAGGTGGATATAGCGTTTTTTGATCATGCTTTTATCGCAGATGCGGTTAAAT
TTCTTTTTCAGTGCGGTCATGTGTTCGCTTTTGGTCACTTTAAAGTAATAATCGGCATAATCGCTCTGAT
AAACACAATGATCCGGTGTTGCGGTGCCAATTGCCAGAATGGTTGCCGGACCTTTTGCACGCTGTGCATT
ACGAAATTCTTCAACGCTTGCCATATGCTTGTCGTCGTCGTCGATATGGCCGCTGCTGTGATGATGATGA
TGATGATGATGATGATGGCCCAT
